>Addgene plasmid #124214 | pAJ075_hsCRBN | addgene full sequence | sequence record 240877 | Addgene NGS Result
ATCCTCAATAGATTTGTAAAATAGGTTTCGATTAGTTTCAAACAAGGGTTGTTTTTCCGAACCGATGGCT
GGACTATCTAATGGATTTTCGCTCAACGCCACAAAACTTGCCAAATCTTGTAGCAGCAATCTAGCTTTGT
CGATATTCGTTTGTGTTTTGTTTTGTAATAAAGGTTCGACGTCGTTCAAAATATTATGCGCTTTTGTATT
TCTTTCATCACTGTCGTTAGTGTACAATTGACTCGACGTAAACACGTTAAATAAAGCTTGGACATATTTA
ACATCGGGCGTGTTAGCTTTATTAGGCCGATTATCGTCGTCGTCCCAACCCTCGTCGTTAGAAGTTGCTT
CCGAAGACGATTTTGCCATAGCCACACGACGCCTATTAATTGTGTCGGCTAACACGTCCGCGATCAAATT
TGTAGTTGAGCTTTTTGGAATTATTTCTGATTGCGGGCGTTTTTGGGCGGGTTTCAATCTAACTGTGCCC
GATTTTAATTCAGACAACACGTTAGAAAGCGATGGTGCAGGCGGTGGTAACATTTCAGACGGCAAATCTA
CTAATGGCGGCGGTGGTGGAGCTGATGATAAATCTACCATCGGTGGAGGCGCAGGCGGGGCTGGCGGCGG
AGGCGGAGGCGGAGGTGGTGGCGGTGATGCAGACGGCGGTTTAGGCTCAAATGTCTCTTTAGGCAACACA
GTCGGCACCTCAACTATTGTACTGGTTTCGGGCGCCGTTTTTGGTTTGACCGGTCTGAGACGAGTGCGAT
TTTTTTCGTTTCTAATAGCTTCCAACAATTGTTGTCTGTCGTCTAAAGGTGCAGCGGGTTGAGGTTCCGT
CGGCATTGGTGGAGCGGGCGGCAATTCAGACATCGATGGTGGTGGTGGTGGTGGAGGCGCTGGAATGTTA
GGCACGGGAGAAGGTGGTGGCGGCGGTGCCGCCGGTATAATTTGTTCTGGTTTAGTTTGTTCGCGCACGA
TTGTGGGCACCGGCGCAGGCGCCGCTGGCTGCACAACGGAAGGTCGTCTGCTTCGAGGCAGCGCTTGGGG
TGGTGGCAATTCAATATTATAATTGGAATACAAATCGTAAAAATCTGCTATAAGCATTGTAATTTCGCTA
TCGTTTACCGTGCCGATATTTAACAACCGCTCAATGTAAGCAATTGTATTGTAAAGAGATTGTCTCAAGC
TCGGATCGATCCCGCACGCCGATAACAAGCCTTTTCATTTTTACTACAGCATTGTAGTGGCGAGACACTT
CGCTGTCGTCGCCTGATGCGGTATTTTCTCCTTACGCATCTGTGCGGTATTTCACACCGCATA
[142 nt withheld, positions 1324-1465]
C
[141 nt withheld, positions 1467-1607]
CCTTTGACGTTGGAGTCCACGTTCTTT
[37 nt withheld, positions 1635-1671]
ACCCTATCTCGGGCTATTCTTTTGATTTATAAGGGATTTTGCCGATTTCGGCCTATTGGTTAAAAAATGA
GCTGATTTAACAAAAATTTAACGCGAATTTTAACAAAATATTAACGTTTACAATTTTATGGTGCACTCTC
AGTACAATCTGCTCTGATGCCGCATAGTTAAGCCAGCCCCGACACCCGCCAACACCCGCTGACGCGCCCT
GACGGGCTTGTCTGCTCCCGGCATCCGCTTACAGACAAGCTGTGACCGTCTCCGGGAGCTGCATGTGTCA
GAGGTTTTCACCGTCATCACCGAAACGCGCGAGACGAAAGGGCCTCGTGATACGCCTATTTTTATAGGTT
AATGTCATGATAATAATGGTTTCTTAGACGTCAGGTGGCACTTTTCGGGGAAATGTGCGCGGAACCCCTA
TTTGTTTATTTTTCTAAATACATTCAAATATGTATCCGCTCATGAGACAATAACCCTGATAAATGCTTCA
ATAATATTGAAAAAGGAAGAGTATGAGTATTCAACATTTCCGTGTCGCCCTTATTCCCTTTTTTGCGGCA
TTTTGCCTTCCTGTTTTTGCTCACCCAGAAACGCTGGTGAAAGTAAAAGATGCTGAAGATCAGTTGGGTG
CACGAGTGGGTTACATCGAACTGGATCTCAACAGCGGTAAGATCCTTGAGAGTTTTCGCCCCGAAGAACG
TTTTCCAATGATGAGCACTTTTAAAGTTCTGCTATGTGGCGCGGTATTATCCCGTATTGACGCCGGGCAA
GAGCAACTCGGTCGCCGCATACACTATTCTCAGAATGACTTGGTTGAGTACTCACCAGTCACAGAAAAGC
ATCTTACGGATGGCATGACAGTAAGAGAATTATGCAGTGCTGCCATAACCATGAGTGATAACACTGCGGC
CAACTTACTTCTGACAACGATCGGAGGACCGAAGGAGCTAACCGCTTTTTTGCACAACATGGGGGATCAT
GTAACTCGCCTTGATCGTTGGGAACCGGAGCTGAATGAAGCCATACCAAACGACGAGCGTGACACCACGA
TGCCTGTAGCAATGGCAACAACGTTGCGCAAACTATTAACTGGCGAACTACTTACTCTAGCTTCCCGGCA
ACAATTAATAGACTGGATGGAGGCGGATAAAGTTGCAGGACCACTTCTGCGCTCGGCCCTTCCGGCTGGC
TGGTTTATTGCTGATAAATCTGGAGCCGGTGAGCGTGGGTCTCGCGGTATCATTGCAGCACTGGGGCCAG
ATGGTAAGCCCTCCCGTATCGTAGTTATCTACACGACGGGGAGTCAGGCAACTATGGATGAACGAAATAG
ACAGATCGCTGAGATAGGTGCCTCACTGATTAAGCATTGGTAACTGTCAGACCAAGTTTACTCATATATA
CTTTAGATTGATTTAAAACTTCATTTTTAATTTAAAAGGATCTAGGTGAAGATCCTTTTTGATAATCTCA
TGACCAAAATCCCTTAACGTGAGTTTTCGTTCCACTGAGCGTCAGACCCCGTAGAAAAGATCAAAGGATC
TTCTTGAGATCCTTTTTTTCTGCGCGTAATCTGCTGCTTGCAAACAAAAAAACCACCGCTACCAGCGGTG
GTTTGTTTGCCGGATCAAGAGCTACCAACTCTTTTTCCGAAGGTAACTGGCTTCAGCAGAGCGCAGATAC
CAAATACTGTTCTTCTAGTGTAGCCGTAGTTAGGCCACCACTTCAAGAACTCTGTAGCACCGCCTACATA
CCTCGCTCTGCTAATCCTGTTACCAGTGGCTGCTGCCAGTGGCGATAAGTCGTGTCTTACCGGGTTGGAC
TCAAGACGATAGTTACCGGATAAGGCGCAGCGGTCGGGCTGAACGGGGGGTTCGTGCACACAGCCCAGCT
TGGAGCGAACGACCTACACCGAACTGAGATACCTACAGCGTGAGCTATGAGAAAGCGCCACGCTTCCCGA
AGGGAGAAAGGCGGACAGGTATCCGGTAAGCGGCAGGGTCGGAACAGGAGAGCGCACGAGGGAGCTTCCA
GGGGGAAACGCCTGGTATCTTTATAGTCCTGTCGGGTTTCGCCACCTCTGACTTGAGCGTCGATTTTTGT
GATGCTCGTCAGGGGGGCGGAGCCTATGGAAAAACGCCAGCAACGCGGCCTTTTTACGGTTCCTGGCCTT
TTGCTGGCCTTTTGCTCACATGTTCTTTCCTGCGTTATCCCCTGATTCTGTGGATAACCGTATTACCGCC
TTTGAGTGAGCTGATACCGCTCGCCGCAGCCGAACGACCGAGCGCAGCGAGTCAGTGAGCGAGGAAGCGG
AAGAGCGCCCAATACGCAAACCGCCTCTCCCCGCGCGTTGGCCGATTCATTAATGCAGAACGGCTCCGCC
CACTATTAATGAAATTAAAAATTCCAATTTTAAAAAACGCAGCAAGAGAAACATTTGTATGAAAGAATGC
GTAGAAGGAAAGAAAAATGTCGTCGACATGCTGAACAACAAGATTAATATGCCTCCGTGTATAAAAAAAA
TATTGAACGATTTGAAAGAAAACAATGTACCGCGCGGCGGTATGTACAGGAAGAGGTTTATACTAAACTG
TTACATTGCAAACGTGGTTTCGTGTGCCAAGTGTGAAAACCGATGTTTAATCAAGGCTCTGACGCATTTC
TACAACCACGACTCCAAGTGTGTGGGTGAAGTCATGCATCTTTTAATCAAATCCCAAGATGTGTATAAAC
CACCAAACTGCCAAAAAATGAAAACTGTCGACAAGCTCTGTCCGTTTGCTGGCAACTGCAAGGGTCTCAA
TCCTATTTGTAATTATTGAATAATAAAACAATTATAAATGTCAAATTTGTTTTTTATTAACGATACAAAC
CAAACGCAACAAGAACATTTGTAGTATTATCTATAATTGAAAACGCGTAGTTATAATCGCTGAGGTAATA
TTTAAAATCATTTTCAAATGATTCACAGTTAATTTGCGACAATATAATTTTATTTTCACATAAACTAGAC
GCCTTGTCGTCTTCTTCTTCGTATTCCTTCTCTTTTTCATTTTTCTCCTCATAAAAATTAACATAGTTAT
TATCGTATCCATATATGTATCTATCGTATAGAGTAAATTTTTTGTTGTCATAAATATATATGTCTTTTTT
AATGGGGTGTATAGTACCGCTGCGCATAGTTTTTCTGTAATTTACAACAGTGCTATTTTCTGGTAGTTCT
TCGGAGTGTGTTGCTTTAATTATTAAATTTATATAATCAATGAATTTGGGATCGTCGGTTTTGTACAATA
TGTTGCCGGCATAGTACGCAGCTTCTTCTAGTTCAATTACACCATTTTTTAGCAGCACCGGATTAACATA
ACTTTCCAAAATGTTGTACGAACCGTTAAACAAAAACAGTTCACCTCCCTTTTCTATACTATTGTCTGCG
AGCAGTTGTTTGTTGTTAAAAATAACAGCCATTGTAATGAGACGCACAAACTAATATCACAAACTGGAAA
TGTCTATCAATATATAGTTGCTGATATAACTTCGTATAGCATACATTATACGAAGTTATCTGGTTGAAAC
GTACCCGTAGTGGCTATGGCAGGGCTTGCCGCCCCGACGTTGGCTGCGAGCCCTGGGCCTTCACCCGAAC
TTGGGGGTTGGGGTGGGGAAAAGGAAGAAACGCGGGCGTATTGGTCCCAATGGGGTCTCGGTGGGGTATC
GACAGAGTGCCAGCCCTGGGACCGAACCCCGCGTTTATGAACAAACGACCCAACACCCGTGCGTTTTATT
CTGTCTTTTTATTGCCGTCATAGCGCGGGTTCCTTCCGGTATTGTCTCCTTCCGTGTTTCAGTTAGCCTC
CCCCATCTCCCGCTATTACTCGAGTCACTGGGAGCCGGAGTGGCGGGCCTCGGCGTGCTCGTACTGCTCC
ACCACGGTGTAGTCCTCGTTGTGGTTGGTGATGTCCAGCTTGGAGTCCACGTAGTGGTTGCCGGGCAGCT
GCACGGGCTTCTTGGCCTTGTACACGGTCTTGAAGTCGCAGGTGTAGTGGCCGCCGTCCTTCAGCTTCAG
GGCGTGGGAGATCTCGCCCTTCAGCACGCCGTCCTGGGGGTACAGCTTCTCGGTGGAGGGCTCCCAGCCG
GCAGTCTTCTTCTGCATTACGGGGCCGTCGGCGGGGAAGTTCACGCCCTTGAACTTCACCTTGTAGATGA
AGGTGCCGTCCTGCAGGGAGGAGTCCTGCTGCACCTCCACCACGCCGCCGTCCTCGAAGTTCATGGAGCG
CTCCCAGGTGAAGCCCTCGGGGAAGGACAGCTTCATGTAGTCGGGGATGTCGGCGGGGTGCTTCACGTAG
GCCTTGGAGCCGTACTGGAACTGGGGGGACAGGATGTCCCAGGCGAAGGGCAGGGGGCCGCCCTTGGTCA
CCTGCAGCTTGGCGGTCTGGGTGCCCTCGTAGGGCTTGCCCTCGCCCTCGCCCTCGATCTCGAAGTAGTG
GCCGTTCACGGAGCCCTCCATGCGCACCTTGAACTGCATGAACTCCTTGATGACGTCCTCGGTGTTGTCC
ATGGTAGAGTGATTGTAAATAAAATGTAATTTACAGTATAGTATTTTAATTAATATACAAATGATTTGAT
AATAATTCTTATTTAACTATAATATATTGTGTTGGGTTGAATTAAAGGTCCGTATACTAGTATCGATTCG
CGACCTACTCCGGAATATTAATAGAGTTGCTGATATCATGGAGATAATTAAAATGATAACCATCTCGCAA
ATAAATAAGTATTTTACTGTTTTCGTAACAGTTTTGTAATAAAAAAACCTATAAATACGGATCTACCATG
GGCAGCAGCCATCATCATCATCATCACTCCGCGGTCGACGAGAACCTCTACTTCCAGGGAGGCGGCCGC
[1326 nt withheld, positions 6571-7896]
TAAGGTACCCCCGGACGGCCGCTTAATTAATTGATCCGGGTTATTAGTACATTTATTAAGCGCTAGATTC
TGTGCGTTGTTGATTTACAGACAATTGTTGTACGTATTTTAATAATTCATTAAATTTATAATCTTTAGGG
TGGTATGTTAGAGCGAAAATCAAATGATTTTCAGCGTCTTTATATCTGAATTTAAATATTAA
Features (pLannotate 1.2.2; 19 found; start..end, strand, type, name):
   1193..1270    -  CDS            P61 (fragment): P78_NPVAC - Experimental evidence at protein level: Swiss-Prot protein existence level 1. Plays a role in the transport of the nucleocapsids from the cytoplasm toward the host nucleus together with the host actin- polymerizing Arp2/3 complex. From Autographa californica nuclear polyhedrosis virus (AcMNPV).
   1272..1323    -  misc_feature   bom (fragment): basis of mobility region from pBR322
   1342..1722    +  rep_origin     M13 ori (sequence partly withheld): M13 bacteriophage origin of replication; arrow indicates direction of (+) strand synthesis
   1798..1847    -  misc_feature   bom (fragment): basis of mobility region from pBR322
   1949..1984    -  CDS            rop (fragment): Rop protein, which maintains plasmids at low copy number; rop
   2079..2183    +  promoter       AmpR promoter: bla
   2184..3044    +  CDS            AmpR: β-lactamase; bla; confers resistance to ampicillin, carbenicillin, and related antibiotics
   3215..3803    +  rep_origin     ori: high-copy-number ColE1/pMB1/pBR322/pUC origin of replication
   3986..4039    +  CDS            lacI (fragment): lac repressor; lacI; The lac repressor binds to the lac operator to inhibit transcription in E. coli. This inhibition can be relieved by adding lactose or isopropyl-β-D-thiogalactopyranoside (IPTG).
   4366..4490    +  CDS            lef2: baculovirus late expression factor 2
   4528..5133    +  CDS            ORF603: baculovirus ORF603 protein
   5197..5230    +  protein_bind   loxP: Cre-mediated recombination occurs in the 8-bp core sequence (GCATACAT). Cre recombinase
   5420..5468    -  polyA_signal   HSV TK poly(A) signal: herpes simplex virus thymidine kinase polyadenylation signal (Cole and Stacy, 1985)
   5549..6223    -  CDS            DsRed.M1: DsRed.M1 is a basic (constitutively fluorescent) red fluorescent protein published in 2007, derived from Discosoma sp..
   6232..6341    -  promoter       p10 promoter: baculovirus promoter for expression in insect cells
   6396..6487    +  promoter       polyhedrin promoter: polh from Autographa californica; promoter for the baculovirus polyhedrin gene
   6511..6527    +  CDS            capTEV™ (fragment): composite tag for in vivo biotinylation, TEV protease cleavage, and 6xHis tagging
   6571..7896    +  CDS            CRBN (sequence withheld): CRBN_HUMAN - Experimental evidence at protein level: Swiss-Prot protein existence level 1. Substrate recognition component of a DCX (DDB1-CUL4-X-box) E3 protein ligase complex that mediates the ubiquitination and subsequent proteasomal degradation of target proteins, such as MEIS2 (Probable). Normal degradation of key regulatory proteins is required for normal limb outgrowth and expression of the fibroblast growth factor FGF8 (PubMed:20223979, PubMed:24328678, PubMed:25043012, PubMed:25108355). Maintains presynaptic glutamate release and consequently cognitive functions, such as memory and lea
   7936..1195    +  misc_recomb    baculovirus recombination region (ORF1629) (across the origin): contains part of ORF1629
