[The description below was written by a language model from this plasmid's Addgene catalogue record and pLannotate feature annotations shown in this document.]
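Description:
pAJ075_hsCRBN is a baculovirus transfer vector built on the pAC8 backbone for producing human cereblon (CRBN) in insect cells. In E. coli, the 8.1 kb plasmid is maintained through a high-copy ColE1/pUC-type origin and selected with ampicillin via the bla gene. An M13 phage origin is also annotated, along with short remnants of pBR322-derived sequences (bom, rop, lacI fragments) that appear to be backbone leftovers rather than functional elements.

The expression cassette places the 1,326 bp human CRBN coding sequence downstream of the AcMNPV polyhedrin promoter, a very late baculoviral promoter that drives strong expression in infected insect cells. The backbone supplies an N-terminal His6 tag followed by a TEV protease site, allowing metal-affinity purification and subsequent tag removal; the annotation tool detects this region only as a short tag fragment. Facing the opposite direction, a p10 promoter drives a DsRed-type red fluorescent protein terminated by the HSV TK polyadenylation signal, which presumably serves as a visual marker of recombinant virus infection, although the record does not state this. A single loxP site lies next to this reporter; its intended use is not described.

The cassettes are flanked on one side by lef2 and ORF603 sequences and on the other by the ORF1629 recombination region. These are the homology arms around the polyhedrin locus, through which the insert is transferred into a baculovirus genome by homologous recombination in insect cells.

CRBN is the substrate receptor of the DDB1-CUL4 E3 ubiquitin ligase complex. The associated study concerns ligand-induced protein degradation, consistent with use of this construct to make recombinant protein for biochemical or structural work.
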