Addgene plasmid #124214: pAJ075_hsCRBN
Purpose: Insect cell expression vector for His6 tagged hsCRBN
Depositing lab: Eric Fischer. Depositing organization: Dana-Farber Cancer Institute. Publication: Plasticity in binding confers selectivity in ligand-induced protein degradation. Nowak RP, DeAngelo SL, Buckley D, He Z, Donovan KA, An J, Safaee N, Jedrychowski MP, Ponthier CM, Ishoey M, Zhang T, Mancias JD, Gray NS, Bradner JE, Fischer ES. Nat Chem Biol. 2018 Jul;14(7):706-714. doi: 10.1038/s41589-018-0055-y. Epub 2018 Jun 11. PubMed 29892083.
Backbone
  Vector backbone: pAC8
  Backbone manufacturer: n/a
  Vector type: Insect Expression
Growth in bacteria
  Bacterial resistance: Ampicillin, 100 μg/mL
  Growth temperature: 37°C
  Growth strain: DH5alpha
  Copy number: High Copy
Gene/Insert
  Gene/Insert name: Cereblon (alt name: CRBN)
  Species: H. sapiens (human)
  Insert size (bp): 1326
  Entrez Gene: CRBN (a.k.a. MRT2, MRT2A)
  Tag / fusion protein: His6-TEV (N terminal on backbone)
Terms and licenses: Academic/Nonprofit Terms; Industry Terms: Not Available to Industry
How to cite: pAJ075_hsCRBN was a gift from Eric Fischer (Addgene plasmid # 124214 ; http://n2t.net/addgene:124214 ; RRID:Addgene_124214)
